Addgene plasmid #139768: pAC8_MF (VE5596)
Purpose: (Empty Backbone) Transfer vector for multigene expression to generate recombinant baculoviruses by homologous recombination. Contains a p10/pH dual expression cassette.
Depositing lab: Arnaud Poterszman. Depositing organization: Institut de Genetique et de Biologie Moleculaire et Cellulaire (IGBMC). Publication: HR-Bac, a toolbox based on homologous recombination for expression, screening and production of multiprotein complexes using the baculovirus expression system. Kolesnikova O, Zachayus A, Pichard S, Osz J, Rochel N, Rossolillo P, Kolb-Cheynel I, Troffer-Charlier N, Compe E, Bensaude O, Berger I, Poterszman A. Sci Rep. 2022 Feb 7;12(1):2030. doi: 10.1038/s41598-021-04715-5. PubMed 35132103.
Backbone
  Vector backbone: pBAcPAK8
  Backbone manufacturer: Clontech
  Modifications to backbone: The pAC8_MF (V5596) is a derivative of pBAcPAK8 (Clontech) for generation of recombinant baculoviruses by homologous recombination. It contains the Multibac dual expression cassette composed of two divergent baculovirus late promoters (PH and p10), each followed by a multiple cloning site (MSC1 and MSC2) and a transcription termination signal (SV40 pA and HSV-TK pA). It also possess a multiplication module (NruI, SpeI, BstZ17I restriction sites) for the insertion of additional expression cassettes and a loxP site for Cre-mediated fusion with a donor plasmid containing additional cassettes. Insertion of DNA sequence is typically performed in the two multiple cloning sites (MCS1 with BamHI/XbaI under the PH promoter and MCS2 with XhoI/NheI under the p10 promoter) by restriction/ligation or homology based cloning (SLIC, Infusion or Gibson). Dual expression cassettes can also be assembled directly using a 4 fragment reaction where the plasmid backbone is combined with the promoter module and the cDNAs encoding the two target genes.
  Promoter: PH or p10
Growth in bacteria
  Bacterial resistance: Ampicillin, 100 μg/mL
  Growth temperature: 37°C
  Growth strain: DH5alpha
  Copy number: High Copy
Gene/Insert
  Cloning method: Restriction Enzyme
  Sequencing primers: 5′ ACCATCTCGCAAATAAATAA or CCCAACACAATATATTATAG; 3′ TGGTATGGCTGATTATGATC or CACCCGTGCGTTTTATTCTGTC
Terms and licenses: Academic/Nonprofit Terms; Industry Terms: Not Available to Industry
How to cite: pAC8_MF (VE5596) was a gift from Arnaud Poterszman (Addgene plasmid # 139768 ; http://n2t.net/addgene:139768 ; RRID:Addgene_139768)
