[The description below was written by a language model from this plasmid's Addgene catalogue record and pLannotate feature annotations shown in this document.]
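Description:
pAC8_MF (VE5596) is an empty baculovirus transfer vector derived from pBacPAK8 (Clontech), designed for producing recombinant baculoviruses by homologous recombination and for expressing several proteins at once in insect cells. It is maintained in E. coli as a high-copy plasmid through a ColE1/pUC-type origin and selected with ampicillin via the β-lactamase gene. An M13 phage origin is also annotated. The 6.5 kb sequence record shows the expression region flanked on one side by the ORF1629 recombination region and on the other by lef2 and ORF603 sequences. These viral homology arms direct recombination of the cassette into the baculovirus genome at the polyhedrin locus.

The payload site is the MultiBac-style dual expression cassette. It consists of two divergent baculovirus late promoters, p10 on the reverse strand and polyhedrin (PH) on the forward strand, each followed by its own multiple cloning site and terminator (HSV-TK poly(A) for p10, SV40 poly(A) for PH). Genes are typically inserted at BamHI/XbaI downstream of PH and at XhoI/NheI downstream of p10, by restriction/ligation or by homology-based methods such as SLIC, In-Fusion or Gibson assembly. A four-fragment assembly combining the backbone, the promoter module and two cDNAs is also possible. A multiplication module (NruI, SpeI, BstZ17I) allows further expression cassettes to be added, and a loxP site permits Cre-mediated fusion with donor plasmids carrying additional cassettes.

Short annotated fragments such as large T antigen, SET1, lacI, rop and bom appear to be partial sequence matches or backbone remnants rather than functional elements. The vector belongs to the HR-Bac toolbox for expression, screening and production of multiprotein complexes.
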