Features (pLannotate 1.2.2; 19 found; start..end, strand, type, name):
      1..34      +  protein_bind   loxP: Cre-mediated recombination occurs in the 8-bp core sequence (GCATACAT). Cre recombinase
    224..272     -  polyA_signal   HSV TK poly(A) signal: herpes simplex virus thymidine kinase polyadenylation signal (Cole and Stacy, 1985)
    408..517     -  promoter       p10 promoter: baculovirus promoter for expression in insect cells
    562..653     +  promoter       polyhedrin promoter: polh from Autographa californica; promoter for the baculovirus polyhedrin gene
    806..889     +  CDS            large T antigen (fragment): large T antigen from SV40 (simian virus 40)
    912..1046    +  polyA_signal   SV40 poly(A) signal: SV40 polyadenylation signal
   1075..1124    +  CDS            SET1 (fragment): solubility-enhancement tag derived from T7 phage gene 10B
   1165..2522    +  misc_recomb    baculovirus recombination region (ORF1629): contains part of ORF1629
   2520..2597    -  CDS            P61 (fragment): P78_NPVAC - Experimental evidence at protein level: Swiss-Prot protein existence level 1. Plays a role in the transport of the nucleocapsids from the cytoplasm toward the host nucleus together with the host actin- polymerizing Arp2/3 complex. From Autographa californica nuclear polyhedrosis virus (AcMNPV).
   2599..2650    -  misc_feature   bom (fragment): basis of mobility region from pBR322
   2669..3049    +  rep_origin     M13 ori (sequence partly withheld): M13 bacteriophage origin of replication; arrow indicates direction of (+) strand synthesis
   3125..3174    -  misc_feature   bom (fragment): basis of mobility region from pBR322
   3276..3311    -  CDS            rop (fragment): Rop protein, which maintains plasmids at low copy number; rop
   3406..3510    +  promoter       AmpR promoter: bla
   3511..4371    +  CDS            AmpR: β-lactamase; bla; confers resistance to ampicillin, carbenicillin, and related antibiotics
   4542..5130    +  rep_origin     ori: high-copy-number ColE1/pMB1/pBR322/pUC origin of replication
   5313..5366    +  CDS            lacI (fragment): lac repressor; lacI; The lac repressor binds to the lac operator to inhibit transcription in E. coli. This inhibition can be relieved by adding lactose or isopropyl-β-D-thiogalactopyranoside (IPTG).
   5693..5817    +  CDS            lef2: baculovirus late expression factor 2
   5855..6460    +  CDS            ORF603: baculovirus ORF603 protein
>Addgene plasmid #139768 | pAC8_MF (VE5596) | addgene full sequence | sequence record 324001 | Addgene NGS Result
ATAACTTCGTATAGCATACATTATACGAAGTTATCTGGTTTAAACGTACCCGTAGTGGCTATGGCAGGGC
TTGCCGCCCCGACGTTGGCTGCGAGCCCTGGGCCTTCACCCGAACTTGGGGGTTGGGGTGGGGAAAAGGA
AGAAACGCGGGCGTATTGGTCCCAATGGGGTCTCGGTGGGGTATCGACAGAGTGCCAGCCCTGGGACCGA
ACCCCGCGTTTATGAACAAACGACCCAACACCCGTGCGTTTTATTCTGTCTTTTTATTGCCGTCATAGCG
CGGGTTCCTTCCGGTATTGTCTCCTTCCGTGTTTCAGTTAGCCTCCCCCATCTCCCGGTACCGCATGCTA
TGCATCAGCTGCTAGCACCATGGCTCGAGATCCCGGGTGATCAAGTCTTCGTCGAGTGATTGTAAATAAA
ATGTAATTTACAGTATAGTATTTTAATTAATATACAAATGATTTGATAATAATTCTTATTTAACTATAAT
ATATTGTGTTGGGTTGAATTAAAGGTCCGTATACTAGTATCGATTCGCGACCTACTCCGGAATATTAATA
GATCATGGAGATAATTAAAATGATAACCATCTCGCAAATAAATAAGTATTTTACTGTTTTCGTAACAGTT
TTGTAATAAAAAAACCTATAAATATTCCGGATTATTCATACCGTCCCACCATCGGGCGCGGATCCCGGTC
CGAAGCGCGCGGAATTCAAAGGCCTACGTCGACGAGCTCACTAGTCGCGGCCGCTTTCGAATCTAGAGCC
TGCAGTCTCGACAAGCTTGTCGAGAAGTACTAGAGGATCATAATCAGCCATACCACATTTGTAGAGGTTT
TACTTGCTTTAAAAAACCTCCCACACCTCCCCCTGAACCTGAAACATAAAATGAATGCAATTGTTGTTGT
TAACTTGTTTATTGCAGCTTATAATGGTTACAAATAAAGCAATAGCATCACAAATTTCACAAATAAAGCA
TTTTTTTCACTGCATTCTAGTTGTGGTTTGTCCAAACTCATCAATGTATCTTATCATGTCTGGATCTGAT
CACTGCTTGAGCCTAGAAGATCCGGCTGCTAACAAAGCCCGAAAGGAAGCTGAGTTGGCTGCTGCCACCG
CTGAGCAATAACTATCATAACCCCTAGGCGATTAATTGATCCGGGTTATTAGTACATTTATTAAGCGCTA
GATTCTGTGCGTTGTTGATTTACAGACAATTGTTGTACGTATTTTAATAATTCATTAAATTTATAATCTT
TAGGGTGGTATGTTAGAGCGAAAATCAAATGATTTTCAGCGTCTTTATATCTGAATTTAAATATTAAATC
CTCAATAGATTTGTAAAATAGGTTTCGATTAGTTTCAAACAAGGGTTGTTTTTCCGAACCGATGGCTGGA
CTATCTAATGGATTTTCGCTCAACGCCACAAAACTTGCCAAATCTTGTAGCAGCAATCTAGCTTTGTCGA
TATTCGTTTGTGTTTTGTTTTGTAATAAAGGTTCGACGTCGTTCAAAATATTATGCGCTTTTGTATTTCT
TTCATCACTGTCGTTAGTGTACAATTGACTCGACGTAAACACGTTAAATAAAGCTTGGACATATTTAACA
TCGGGCGTGTTAGCTTTATTAGGCCGATTATCGTCGTCGTCCCAACCCTCGTCGTTAGAAGTTGCTTCCG
AAGACGATTTTGCCATAGCCACACGACGCCTATTAATTGTGTCGGCTAACACGTCCGCGATCAAATTTGT
AGTTGAGCTTTTTGGAATTATTTCTGATTGCGGGCGTTTTTGGGCGGGTTTCAATCTAACTGTGCCCGAT
TTTAATTCAGACAACACGTTAGAAAGCGATGGTGCAGGCGGTGGTAACATTTCAGACGGCAAATCTACTA
ATGGCGGCGGTGGTGGAGCTGATGATAAATCTACCATCGGTGGAGGCGCAGGCGGGGCTGGCGGCGGAGG
CGGAGGCGGAGGTGGTGGCGGTGATGCAGACGGCGGTTTAGGCTCAAATGTCTCTTTAGGCAACACAGTC
GGCACCTCAACTATTGTACTGGTTTCGGGCGCCGTTTTTGGTTTGACCGGTCTGAGACGAGTGCGATTTT
TTTCGTTTCTAATAGCTTCCAACAATTGTTGTCTGTCGTCTAAAGGTGCAGCGGGTTGAGGTTCCGTCGG
CATTGGTGGAGCGGGCGGCAATTCAGACATCGATGGTGGTGGTGGTGGTGGAGGCGCTGGAATGTTAGGC
ACGGGAGAAGGTGGTGGCGGCGGTGCCGCCGGTATAATTTGTTCTGGTTTAGTTTGTTCGCGCACGATTG
TGGGCACCGGCGCAGGCGCCGCTGGCTGCACAACGGAAGGTCGTCTGCTTCGAGGCAGCGCTTGGGGTGG
TGGCAATTCAATATTATAATTGGAATACAAATCGTAAAAATCTGCTATAAGCATTGTAATTTCGCTATCG
TTTACCGTGCCGATATTTAACAACCGCTCAATGTAAGCAATTGTATTGTAAAGAGATTGTCTCAAGCTCG
GATCGATCCCGCACGCCGATAACAAGCCTTTTCATTTTTACTACAGCATTGTAGTGGCGAGACACTTCGC
TGTCGTCGCCTGATGCGGTATTTTCTCCTTACGCATCTGTGCGGTATTTCACACCGCATA
[142 nt withheld, positions 2651-2792]
C
[141 nt withheld, positions 2794-2934]
CCTTTGACGTTGGAGTCCACGTTCTTT
[37 nt withheld, positions 2962-2998]
ACCCTATCTCGGGCTATTCTTTTGATTTATAAGGGATTTTGCCGATTTCGGCCTATTGGTTAAAAAATGA
GCTGATTTAACAAAAATTTAACGCGAATTTTAACAAAATATTAACGTTTACAATTTTATGGTGCACTCTC
AGTACAATCTGCTCTGATGCCGCATAGTTAAGCCAGCCCCGACACCCGCCAACACCCGCTGACGCGCCCT
GACGGGCTTGTCTGCTCCCGGCATCCGCTTACAGACAAGCTGTGACCGTCTCCGGGAGCTGCATGTGTCA
GAGGTTTTCACCGTCATCACCGAAACGCGCGAGACGAAAGGGCCTCGTGATACGCCTATTTTTATAGGTT
AATGTCATGATAATAATGGTTTCTTAGACGTCAGGTGGCACTTTTCGGGGAAATGTGCGCGGAACCCCTA
TTTGTTTATTTTTCTAAATACATTCAAATATGTATCCGCTCATGAGACAATAACCCTGATAAATGCTTCA
ATAATATTGAAAAAGGAAGAGTATGAGTATTCAACATTTCCGTGTCGCCCTTATTCCCTTTTTTGCGGCA
TTTTGCCTTCCTGTTTTTGCTCACCCAGAAACGCTGGTGAAAGTAAAAGATGCTGAAGATCAGTTGGGTG
CACGAGTGGGTTACATCGAACTGGATCTCAACAGCGGTAAGATCCTTGAGAGTTTTCGCCCCGAAGAACG
TTTTCCAATGATGAGCACTTTTAAAGTTCTGCTATGTGGCGCGGTATTATCCCGTATTGACGCCGGGCAA
GAGCAACTCGGTCGCCGCATACACTATTCTCAGAATGACTTGGTTGAGTACTCACCAGTCACAGAAAAGC
ATCTTACGGATGGCATGACAGTAAGAGAATTATGCAGTGCTGCCATAACCATGAGTGATAACACTGCGGC
CAACTTACTTCTGACAACGATCGGAGGACCGAAGGAGCTAACCGCTTTTTTGCACAACATGGGGGATCAT
GTAACTCGCCTTGATCGTTGGGAACCGGAGCTGAATGAAGCCATACCAAACGACGAGCGTGACACCACGA
TGCCTGTAGCAATGGCAACAACGTTGCGCAAACTATTAACTGGCGAACTACTTACTCTAGCTTCCCGGCA
ACAATTAATAGACTGGATGGAGGCGGATAAAGTTGCAGGACCACTTCTGCGCTCGGCCCTTCCGGCTGGC
TGGTTTATTGCTGATAAATCTGGAGCCGGTGAGCGTGGGTCTCGCGGTATCATTGCAGCACTGGGGCCAG
ATGGTAAGCCCTCCCGTATCGTAGTTATCTACACGACGGGGAGTCAGGCAACTATGGATGAACGAAATAG
ACAGATCGCTGAGATAGGTGCCTCACTGATTAAGCATTGGTAACTGTCAGACCAAGTTTACTCATATATA
CTTTAGATTGATTTAAAACTTCATTTTTAATTTAAAAGGATCTAGGTGAAGATCCTTTTTGATAATCTCA
TGACCAAAATCCCTTAACGTGAGTTTTCGTTCCACTGAGCGTCAGACCCCGTAGAAAAGATCAAAGGATC
TTCTTGAGATCCTTTTTTTCTGCGCGTAATCTGCTGCTTGCAAACAAAAAAACCACCGCTACCAGCGGTG
GTTTGTTTGCCGGATCAAGAGCTACCAACTCTTTTTCCGAAGGTAACTGGCTTCAGCAGAGCGCAGATAC
CAAATACTGTTCTTCTAGTGTAGCCGTAGTTAGGCCACCACTTCAAGAACTCTGTAGCACCGCCTACATA
CCTCGCTCTGCTAATCCTGTTACCAGTGGCTGCTGCCAGTGGCGATAAGTCGTGTCTTACCGGGTTGGAC
TCAAGACGATAGTTACCGGATAAGGCGCAGCGGTCGGGCTGAACGGGGGGTTCGTGCACACAGCCCAGCT
TGGAGCGAACGACCTACACCGAACTGAGATACCTACAGCGTGAGCTATGAGAAAGCGCCACGCTTCCCGA
AGGGAGAAAGGCGGACAGGTATCCGGTAAGCGGCAGGGTCGGAACAGGAGAGCGCACGAGGGAGCTTCCA
GGGGGAAACGCCTGGTATCTTTATAGTCCTGTCGGGTTTCGCCACCTCTGACTTGAGCGTCGATTTTTGT
GATGCTCGTCAGGGGGGCGGAGCCTATGGAAAAACGCCAGCAACGCGGCCTTTTTACGGTTCCTGGCCTT
TTGCTGGCCTTTTGCTCACATGTTCTTTCCTGCGTTATCCCCTGATTCTGTGGATAACCGTATTACCGCC
TTTGAGTGAGCTGATACCGCTCGCCGCAGCCGAACGACCGAGCGCAGCGAGTCAGTGAGCGAGGAAGCGG
AAGAGCGCCCAATACGCAAACCGCCTCTCCCCGCGCGTTGGCCGATTCATTAATGCAGAACGGCTCCGCC
CACTATTAATGAAATTAAAAATTCCAATTTTAAAAAACGCAGCAAGAGAAACATTTGTATGAAAGAATGC
GTAGAAGGAAAGAAAAATGTCGTCGACATGCTGAACAACAAGATTAATATGCCTCCGTGTATAAAAAAAA
TATTGAACGATTTGAAAGAAAACAATGTACCGCGCGGCGGTATGTACAGGAAGAGGTTTATACTAAACTG
TTACATTGCAAACGTGGTTTCGTGTGCCAAGTGTGAAAACCGATGTTTAATCAAGGCTCTGACGCATTTC
TACAACCACGACTCCAAGTGTGTGGGTGAAGTCATGCATCTTTTAATCAAATCCCAAGATGTGTATAAAC
CACCAAACTGCCAAAAAATGAAAACTGTCGACAAGCTCTGTCCGTTTGCTGGCAACTGCAAGGGTCTCAA
TCCTATTTGTAATTATTGAATAATAAAACAATTATAAATGTCAAATTTGTTTTTTATTAACGATACAAAC
CAAACGCAACAAGAACATTTGTAGTATTATCTATAATTGAAAACGCGTAGTTATAATCGCTGAGGTAATA
TTTAAAATCATTTTCAAATGATTCACAGTTAATTTGCGACAATATAATTTTATTTTCACATAAACTAGAC
GCCTTGTCGTCTTCTTCTTCGTATTCCTTCTCTTTTTCATTTTTCTCCTCATAAAAATTAACATAGTTAT
TATCGTATCCATATATGTATCTATCGTATAGAGTAAATTTTTTGTTGTCATAAATATATATGTCTTTTTT
AATGGGGTGTATAGTACCGCTGCGCATAGTTTTTCTGTAATTTACAACAGTGCTATTTTCTGGTAGTTCT
TCGGAGTGTGTTGCTTTAATTATTAAATTTATATAATCAATGAATTTGGGATCGTCGGTTTTGTACAATA
TGTTGCCGGCATAGTACGCAGCTTCTTCTAGTTCAATTACACCATTTTTTAGCAGCACCGGATTAACATA
ACTTTCCAAAATGTTGTACGAACCGTTAAACAAAAACAGTTCACCTCCCTTTTCTATACTATTGTCTGCG
AGCAGTTGTTTGTTGTTAAAAATAACAGCCATTGTAATGAGACGCACAAACTAATATCACAAACTGGAAA
TGTCTATCAATATATAGTTGCTGATATC
